>Addgene plasmid #174851 | PE-Cas9 | addgene full sequence | sequence record 342880 | Addgene NGS Result
GACATTGATTATTGACTAGTTATTAATAGTAATCAATTACGGGGTCATTAGTTCATAGCCCATATATGGA
GTTCCGCGTTACATAACTTACGGTAAATGGCCCGCCTGGCTGACCGCCCAACGACCCCCGCCCATTGACG
TCAATAATGACGTATGTTCCCATAGTAACGCCAATAGGGACTTTCCATTGACGTCAATGGGTGGAGTATT
TACGGTAAACTGCCCACTTGGCAGTACATCAAGTGTATCATATGCCAAGTACGCCCCCTATTGACGTCAA
TGACGGTAAATGGCCCGCCTGGCATTATGCCCAGTACATGACCTTATGGGACTTTCCTACTTGGCAGTAC
ATCTACGTATTAGTCATCGCTATTACCATGGTGATGCGGTTTTGGCAGTACATCAATGGGCGTGGATAGC
GGTTTGACTCACGGGGATTTCCAAGTCTCCACCCCATTGACGTCAATGGGAGTTTGTTTTGGCACCAAAA
TCAACGGGACTTTCCAAAATGTCGTAACAACTCCGCCCCATTGACGCAAATGGGCGGTAGGCGTGTACGG
TGGGAGGTCTATATAAGCAGAGCTGGTTTAGTGAACCGTCAGATCCGCTAGAGATCCGCGGCCGCTAATA
CGACTCACTATAGGGAGAGCCGCCACCATGAAACGGACAGCCGACGGAAGCGAGTTCGAGTCACCAAAGA
AGAAGCGGAAAGTCGACAAGAAGTACAGCATCGGCCTGGACATCGGCACCAACTCTGTGGGCTGGGCCGT
GATCACCGACGAGTACAAGGTGCCCAGCAAGAAATTCAAGGTGCTGGGCAACACCGACCGGCACAGCATC
AAGAAGAACCTGATCGGAGCCCTGCTGTTCGACAGCGGCGAAACAGCCGAGGCCACCCGGCTGAAGAGAA
CCGCCAGAAGAAGATACACCAGACGGAAGAACCGGATCTGCTATCTGCAAGAGATCTTCAGCAACGAGAT
GGCCAAGGTGGACGACAGCTTCTTCCACAGACTGGAAGAGTCCTTCCTGGTGGAAGAGGATAAGAAGCAC
GAGCGGCACCCCATCTTCGGCAACATCGTGGACGAGGTGGCCTACCACGAGAAGTACCCCACCATCTACC
ACCTGAGAAAGAAACTGGTGGACAGCACCGACAAGGCCGACCTGCGGCTGATCTATCTGGCCCTGGCCCA
CATGATCAAGTTCCGGGGCCACTTCCTGATCGAGGGCGACCTGAACCCCGACAACAGCGACGTGGACAAG
CTGTTCATCCAGCTGGTGCAGACCTACAACCAGCTGTTCGAGGAAAACCCCATCAACGCCAGCGGCGTGG
ACGCCAAGGCCATCCTGTCTGCCAGACTGAGCAAGAGCAGACGGCTGGAAAATCTGATCGCCCAGCTGCC
CGGCGAGAAGAAGAATGGCCTGTTCGGAAACCTGATTGCCCTGAGCCTGGGCCTGACCCCCAACTTCAAG
AGCAACTTCGACCTGGCCGAGGATGCCAAACTGCAGCTGAGCAAGGACACCTACGACGACGACCTGGACA
ACCTGCTGGCCCAGATCGGCGACCAGTACGCCGACCTGTTTCTGGCCGCCAAGAACCTGTCCGACGCCAT
CCTGCTGAGCGACATCCTGAGAGTGAACACCGAGATCACCAAGGCCCCCCTGAGCGCCTCTATGATCAAG
AGATACGACGAGCACCACCAGGACCTGACCCTGCTGAAAGCTCTCGTGCGGCAGCAGCTGCCTGAGAAGT
ACAAAGAGATTTTCTTCGACCAGAGCAAGAACGGCTACGCCGGCTACATTGACGGCGGAGCCAGCCAGGA
AGAGTTCTACAAGTTCATCAAGCCCATCCTGGAAAAGATGGACGGCACCGAGGAACTGCTCGTGAAGCTG
AACAGAGAGGACCTGCTGCGGAAGCAGCGGACCTTCGACAACGGCAGCATCCCCCACCAGATCCACCTGG
GAGAGCTGCACGCCATTCTGCGGCGGCAGGAAGATTTTTACCCATTCCTGAAGGACAACCGGGAAAAGAT
CGAGAAGATCCTGACCTTCCGCATCCCCTACTACGTGGGCCCTCTGGCCAGGGGAAACAGCAGATTCGCC
TGGATGACCAGAAAGAGCGAGGAAACCATCACCCCCTGGAACTTCGAGGAAGTGGTGGACAAGGGCGCTT
CCGCCCAGAGCTTCATCGAGCGGATGACCAACTTCGATAAGAACCTGCCCAACGAGAAGGTGCTGCCCAA
GCACAGCCTGCTGTACGAGTACTTCACCGTGTATAACGAGCTGACCAAAGTGAAATACGTGACCGAGGGA
ATGAGAAAGCCCGCCTTCCTGAGCGGCGAGCAGAAAAAGGCCATCGTGGACCTGCTGTTCAAGACCAACC
GGAAAGTGACCGTGAAGCAGCTGAAAGAGGACTACTTCAAGAAAATCGAGTGCTTCGACTCCGTGGAAAT
CTCCGGCGTGGAAGATCGGTTCAACGCCTCCCTGGGCACATACCACGATCTGCTGAAAATTATCAAGGAC
AAGGACTTCCTGGACAATGAGGAAAACGAGGACATTCTGGAAGATATCGTGCTGACCCTGACACTGTTTG
AGGACAGAGAGATGATCGAGGAACGGCTGAAAACCTATGCCCACCTGTTCGACGACAAAGTGATGAAGCA
GCTGAAGCGGCGGAGATACACCGGCTGGGGCAGGCTGAGCCGGAAGCTGATCAACGGCATCCGGGACAAG
CAGTCCGGCAAGACAATCCTGGATTTCCTGAAGTCCGACGGCTTCGCCAACAGAAACTTCATGCAGCTGA
TCCACGACGACAGCCTGACCTTTAAAGAGGACATCCAGAAAGCCCAGGTGTCCGGCCAGGGCGATAGCCT
GCACGAGCACATTGCCAATCTGGCCGGCAGCCCCGCCATTAAGAAGGGCATCCTGCAGACAGTGAAGGTG
GTGGACGAGCTCGTGAAAGTGATGGGCCGGCACAAGCCCGAGAACATCGTGATCGAAATGGCCAGAGAGA
ACCAGACCACCCAGAAGGGACAGAAGAACAGCCGCGAGAGAATGAAGCGGATCGAAGAGGGCATCAAAGA
GCTGGGCAGCCAGATCCTGAAAGAACACCCCGTGGAAAACACCCAGCTGCAGAACGAGAAGCTGTACCTG
TACTACCTGCAGAATGGGCGGGATATGTACGTGGACCAGGAACTGGACATCAACCGGCTGTCCGACTACG
ATGTGGACCATATCGTGCCTCAGAGCTTTCTGAAGGACGACTCCATCGACAACAAGGTGCTGACCAGAAG
CGACAAGAACCGGGGCAAGAGCGACAACGTGCCCTCCGAAGAGGTCGTGAAGAAGATGAAGAACTACTGG
CGGCAGCTGCTGAACGCCAAGCTGATTACCCAGAGAAAGTTCGACAATCTGACCAAGGCCGAGAGAGGCG
GCCTGAGCGAACTGGATAAGGCCGGCTTCATCAAGAGACAGCTGGTGGAAACCCGGCAGATCACAAAGCA
CGTGGCACAGATCCTGGACTCCCGGATGAACACTAAGTACGACGAGAATGACAAGCTGATCCGGGAAGTG
AAAGTGATCACCCTGAAGTCCAAGCTGGTGTCCGATTTCCGGAAGGATTTCCAGTTTTACAAAGTGCGCG
AGATCAACAACTACCACCACGCCCACGACGCCTACCTGAACGCCGTCGTGGGAACCGCCCTGATCAAAAA
GTACCCTAAGCTGGAAAGCGAGTTCGTGTACGGCGACTACAAGGTGTACGACGTGCGGAAGATGATCGCC
AAGAGCGAGCAGGAAATCGGCAAGGCTACCGCCAAGTACTTCTTCTACAGCAACATCATGAACTTTTTCA
AGACCGAGATTACCCTGGCCAACGGCGAGATCCGGAAGCGGCCTCTGATCGAGACAAACGGCGAAACCGG
GGAGATCGTGTGGGATAAGGGCCGGGATTTTGCCACCGTGCGGAAAGTGCTGAGCATGCCCCAAGTGAAT
ATCGTGAAAAAGACCGAGGTGCAGACAGGCGGCTTCAGCAAAGAGTCTATCCTGCCCAAGAGGAACAGCG
ATAAGCTGATCGCCAGAAAGAAGGACTGGGACCCTAAGAAGTACGGCGGCTTCGACAGCCCCACCGTGGC
CTATTCTGTGCTGGTGGTGGCCAAAGTGGAAAAGGGCAAGTCCAAGAAACTGAAGAGTGTGAAAGAGCTG
CTGGGGATCACCATCATGGAAAGAAGCAGCTTCGAGAAGAATCCCATCGACTTTCTGGAAGCCAAGGGCT
ACAAAGAAGTGAAAAAGGACCTGATCATCAAGCTGCCTAAGTACTCCCTGTTCGAGCTGGAAAACGGCCG
GAAGAGAATGCTGGCCTCTGCCGGCGAACTGCAGAAGGGAAACGAACTGGCCCTGCCCTCCAAATATGTG
AACTTCCTGTACCTGGCCAGCCACTATGAGAAGCTGAAGGGCTCCCCCGAGGATAATGAGCAGAAACAGC
TGTTTGTGGAACAGCACAAGCACTACCTGGACGAGATCATCGAGCAGATCAGCGAGTTCTCCAAGAGAGT
GATCCTGGCCGACGCTAATCTGGACAAAGTGCTGTCCGCCTACAACAAGCACCGGGATAAGCCCATCAGA
GAGCAGGCCGAGAATATCATCCACCTGTTTACCCTGACCAATCTGGGAGCCCCTGCCGCCTTCAAGTACT
TTGACACCACCATCGACCGGAAGAGGTACACCAGCACCAAAGAGGTGCTGGACGCCACCCTGATCCACCA
GAGCATCACCGGCCTGTACGAGACACGGATCGACCTGTCTCAGCTGGGAGGTGACTCTGGAGGATCTAGC
GGAGGATCCTCTGGCAGCGAGACACCAGGAACAAGCGAGTCAGCAACACCAGAGAGCAGTGGCGGCAGCA
GCGGCGGCAGCAGCACCCTAAATATAGAAGATGAGTATCGGCTACATGAGACCTCAAAAGAGCCAGATGT
TTCTCTAGGGTCCACATGGCTGTCTGATTTTCCTCAGGCCTGGGCGGAAACCGGGGGCATGGGACTGGCA
GTTCGCCAAGCTCCTCTGATCATACCTCTGAAAGCAACCTCTACCCCCGTGTCCATAAAACAATACCCCA
TGTCACAAGAAGCCAGACTGGGGATCAAGCCCCACATACAGAGACTGTTGGACCAGGGAATACTGGTACC
CTGCCAGTCCCCCTGGAACACGCCCCTGCTACCCGTTAAGAAACCAGGGACTAATGATTATAGGCCTGTC
CAGGATCTGAGAGAAGTCAACAAGCGGGTGGAAGACATCCACCCCACCGTGCCCAACCCTTACAACCTCT
TGAGCGGGCTCCCACCGTCCCACCAGTGGTACACTGTGCTTGATTTAAAGGATGCCTTTTTCTGCCTGAG
ACTCCACCCCACCAGTCAGCCTCTCTTCGCCTTTGAGTGGAGAGATCCAGAGATGGGAATCTCAGGACAA
TTGACCTGGACCAGACTCCCACAGGGTTTCAAAAACAGTCCCACCCTGTTTAATGAGGCACTGCACAGAG
ACCTAGCAGACTTCCGGATCCAGCACCCAGACTTGATCCTGCTACAGTACGTGGATGACTTACTGCTGGC
CGCCACTTCTGAGCTAGACTGCCAACAAGGTACTCGGGCCCTGTTACAAACCCTAGGGAACCTCGGGTAT
CGGGCCTCGGCCAAGAAAGCCCAAATTTGCCAGAAACAGGTCAAGTATCTGGGGTATCTTCTAAAAGAGG
GTCAGAGATGGCTGACTGAGGCCAGAAAAGAGACTGTGATGGGGCAGCCTACTCCGAAGACCCCTCGACA
ACTAAGGGAGTTCCTAGGGAAGGCAGGCTTCTGTCGCCTCTTCATCCCTGGGTTTGCAGAAATGGCAGCC
CCCCTGTACCCTCTCACCAAACCGGGGACTCTGTTTAATTGGGGCCCAGACCAACAAAAGGCCTATCAAG
AAATCAAGCAAGCTCTTCTAACTGCCCCAGCCCTGGGGTTGCCAGATTTGACTAAGCCCTTTGAACTCTT
TGTCGACGAGAAGCAGGGCTACGCCAAAGGTGTCCTAACGCAAAAACTGGGACCTTGGCGTCGGCCGGTG
GCCTACCTGTCCAAAAAGCTAGACCCAGTAGCAGCTGGGTGGCCCCCTTGCCTACGGATGGTAGCAGCCA
TTGCCGTACTGACAAAGGATGCAGGCAAGCTAACCATGGGACAGCCACTAGTCATTCTGGCCCCCCATGC
AGTAGAGGCACTAGTCAAACAACCCCCCGACCGCTGGCTTTCCAACGCCCGGATGACTCACTATCAGGCC
TTGCTTTTGGACACGGACCGGGTCCAGTTCGGACCGGTGGTAGCCCTGAACCCGGCTACGCTGCTCCCAC
TGCCTGAGGAAGGGCTGCAACACAACTGCCTTGATATCCTGGCCGAAGCCCACGGAACCCGACCCGACCT
AACGGACCAGCCGCTCCCAGACGCCGACCACACCTGGTACACGGATGGAAGCAGTCTCTTACAAGAGGGA
CAGCGTAAGGCGGGAGCTGCGGTGACCACCGAGACCGAGGTAATCTGGGCTAAAGCCCTGCCAGCCGGGA
CATCCGCTCAGCGGGCTGAACTGATAGCACTCACCCAGGCCCTAAAGATGGCAGAAGGTAAGAAGCTAAA
TGTTTATACTGATAGCCGTTATGCTTTTGCTACTGCCCATATCCATGGAGAAATATACAGAAGGCGTGGG
TGGCTCACATCAGAAGGCAAAGAGATCAAAAATAAAGACGAGATCTTGGCCCTACTAAAAGCCCTCTTTC
TGCCCAAAAGACTTAGCATAATCCATTGTCCAGGACATCAAAAGGGACACAGCGCCGAGGCTAGAGGCAA
CCGGATGGCTGACCAAGCGGCCCGAAAGGCAGCCATCACAGAGACTCCAGACACCTCTACCCTCCTCATA
GAAAATTCATCACCCTCTGGCGGCTCAAAAAGAACCGCCGACGGCAGCGAATTCGAGCCCAAGAAGAAGA
GGAAAGTCTAACCGGTCATCATCACCATCACCATTGAGTTTAAACCCGCTGATCAGCCTCGACTGTGCCT
TCTAGTTGCCAGCCATCTGTTGTTTGCCCCTCCCCCGTGCCTTCCTTGACCCTGGAAGGTGCCACTCCCA
CTGTCCTTTCCTAATAAAATGAGAAAATTGCATCGCATTGTCTGAGTAGGTGTCATTCTATTCTGGGGGG
TGGGGTGGGGCAGGACAGCAAGGGGGAGGATTGGGAAGACAATAGCAGGCATGCTGGGGATGCGGTGGGC
TCTATGGCTTCTGAGGCGGAAAGAACCAGCTGGGGCTCGATACCGTCGACCTCTAGCTAGAGCTTGGCGT
AATCATGGTCATAGCTGTTTCCTGTGTGAAATTGTTATCCGCTCACAATTCCACACAACATACGAGCCGG
AAGCATAAAGTGTAAAGCCTAGGGTGCCTAATGAGTGAGCTAACTCACATTAATTGCGTTGCGCTCACTG
CCCGCTTTCCAGTCGGGAAACCTGTCGTGCCAGCTGCATTAATGAATCGGCCAACGCGCGGGGAGAGGCG
GTTTGCGTATTGGGCGCTCTTCCGCTTCCTCGCTCACTGACTCGCTGCGCTCGGTCGTTCGGCTGCGGCG
AGCGGTATCAGCTCACTCAAAGGCGGTAATACGGTTATCCACAGAATCAGGGGATAACGCAGGAAAGAAC
ATGTGAGCAAAAGGCCAGCAAAAGGCCAGGAACCGTAAAAAGGCCGCGTTGCTGGCGTTTTTCCATAGGC
TCCGCCCCCCTGACGAGCATCACAAAAATCGACGCTCAAGTCAGAGGTGGCGAAACCCGACAGGACTATA
AAGATACCAGGCGTTTCCCCCTGGAAGCTCCCTCGTGCGCTCTCCTGTTCCGACCCTGCCGCTTACCGGA
TACCTGTCCGCCTTTCTCCCTTCGGGAAGCGTGGCGCTTTCTCATAGCTCACGCTGTAGGTATCTCAGTT
CGGTGTAGGTCGTTCGCTCCAAGCTGGGCTGTGTGCACGAACCCCCCGTTCAGCCCGACCGCTGCGCCTT
ATCCGGTAACTATCGTCTTGAGTCCAACCCGGTAAGACACGACTTATCGCCACTGGCAGCAGCCACTGGT
AACAGGATTAGCAGAGCGAGGTATGTAGGCGGTGCTACAGAGTTCTTGAAGTGGTGGCCTAACTACGGCT
ACACTAGAAGAACAGTATTTGGTATCTGCGCTCTGCTGAAGCCAGTTACCTTCGGAAAAAGAGTTGGTAG
CTCTTGATCCGGCAAACAAACCACCGCTGGTAGCGGTGGTTTTTTTGTTTGCAAGCAGCAGATTACGCGC
AGAAAAAAAGGATCTCAAGAAGATCCTTTGATCTTTTCTACGGGGTCTGACACTCAGTGGAACGAAAACT
CACGTTAAGGGATTTTGGTCATGAGATTATCAAAAAGGATCTTCACCTAGATCCTTTTAAATTAAAAATG
AAGTTTTAAATCAATCTAAAGTATATATGAGTAAACTTGGTCTGACAGTTACCAATGCTTAATCAGTGAG
GCACCTATCTCAGCGATCTGTCTATTTCGTTCATCCATAGTTGCCTGACTCCCCGTCGTGTAGATAACTA
CGATACGGGAGGGCTTACCATCTGGCCCCAGTGCTGCAATGATACCGCGAGACCCACGCTCACCGGCTCC
AGATTTATCAGCAATAAACCAGCCAGCCGGAAGGGCCGAGCGCAGAAGTGGTCCTGCAACTTTATCCGCC
TCCATCCAGTCTATTAATTGTTGCCGGGAAGCTAGAGTAAGTAGTTCGCCAGTTAATAGTTTGCGCAACG
TTGTTGCCATTGCTACAGGCATCGTGGTGTCACGCTCGTCGTTTGGTATGGCTTCATTCAGCTCCGGTTC
CCAACGATCAAGGCGAGTTACATGATCCCCCATGTTGTGCAAAAAAGCGGTTAGCTCCTTCGGTCCTCCG
ATCGTTGTCAGAAGTAAGTTGGCCGCAGTGTTATCACTCATGGTTATGGCAGCACTGCATAATTCTCTTA
CTGTCATGCCATCCGTAAGATGCTTTTCTGTGACTGGTGAGTACTCAACCAAGTCATTCTGAGAATAGTG
TATGCGGCGACCGAGTTGCTCTTGCCCGGCGTCAATACGGGATAATACCGCGCCACATAGCAGAACTTTA
AAAGTGCTCATCATTGGAAAACGTTCTTCGGGGCGAAAACTCTCAAGGATCTTACCGCTGTTGAGATCCA
GTTCGATGTAACCCACTCGTGCACCCAACTGATCTTCAGCATCTTTTACTTTCACCAGCGTTTCTGGGTG
AGCAAAAACAGGAAGGCAAAATGCCGCAAAAAAGGGAATAAGGGCGACACGGAAATGTTGAATACTCATA
CTCTTCCTTTTTCAATATTATTGAAGCATTTATCAGGGTTATTGTCTCATGAGCGGATACATATTTGAAT
GTATTTAGAAAAATAAACAAATAGGGGTTCCGCGCACATTTCCCCGAAAAGTGCCACCTGACGTCGACGG
ATCGGGAGATCGATCTCCCGATCCCCTAGGGTCTACTCTCAGTACAATCTGCTCTGATGCCGCATAGTTA
AGCCAGTATCTGCTCCCTGCTTGTGTGTTGGAGGTCGCTGAGTAGTGCGCGAGCAAAATTTAAGCTACAA
CAAGGCAAGGCTTGACCGACAATTGCATGAAGAATCTGCTTAGGGTTAGGCGTTTTGCGCTGCTTCGCGA
TGTACGGGCCAGATATACGCGTT
Features (pLannotate 1.2.2; 17 found; start..end, strand, type, name):
      1..380     +  enhancer       CMV enhancer: human cytomegalovirus immediate early enhancer
    381..584     +  promoter       CMV promoter: human cytomegalovirus (CMV) immediate early promoter
    626..644     +  promoter       T7 promoter: promoter for bacteriophage T7 RNA polymerase
    715..2316    +  CDS            Cas9(N): N-terminal portion of Streptococcus pyogenes Cas9 (Zetsche et al., 2015)
   2317..4811    +  CDS            Cas9(C) (fragment): C-terminal portion of Streptococcus pyogenes Cas9 (Zetsche et al., 2015)
   4915..6946    +  CDS            gag-pol (fragment): Moloney murine leukemia virus Gag-Pol polyprotein; gag-pol; contains a read-through stop codon
   7063..7287    +  polyA_signal   bGH poly(A) signal: bovine growth hormone polyadenylation signal
   7291..7312    +  promoter       SV40 promoter (fragment): SV40 enhancer and early promoter
   7317..7333    +  misc_feature   MCS (fragment): pBluescript multiple cloning site
   7382..7398    -  protein_bind   lac operator: The lac repressor binds to the lac operator to inhibit transcription in E. coli. This inhibition can be relieved by adding lactose or isopropyl-β-D-thiogalactopyranoside (IPTG). lac repressor encoded by lacI
   7406..7436    -  promoter       lac promoter: promoter for the E. coli lac operon
   7451..7472    -  protein_bind   CAP binding site: CAP binding activates transcription in the presence of cAMP. E. coli catabolite activator protein
   7485..7577    -  CDS            lacI (fragment): lac repressor; lacI; The lac repressor binds to the lac operator to inhibit transcription in E. coli. This inhibition can be relieved by adding lactose or isopropyl-β-D-thiogalactopyranoside (IPTG).
   7760..8348    -  rep_origin     ori: high-copy-number ColE1/pMB1/pBR322/pUC origin of replication
   8519..9379    -  CDS            AmpR: β-lactamase; bla; confers resistance to ampicillin, carbenicillin, and related antibiotics
   9380..9484    -  promoter       AmpR promoter: bla
   9555..9599    -  misc_feature   bom (fragment): basis of mobility region from pBR322
