[The description below was written by a language model from this plasmid's Addgene catalogue record and pLannotate feature annotations shown in this document.]
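Description:
PE-Cas9 is a 9,753 bp mammalian expression plasmid built on a pcDNA3.1-derived backbone. It is maintained in E. coli through a high-copy ColE1/pUC-type origin and selected with ampicillin via the β-lactamase gene and its native promoter. The annotated backbone is trimmed. Only a short fragment of the SV40 early promoter is detected, and no mammalian drug-resistance cassette is annotated, so the plasmid appears suited to transient transfection rather than stable selection. Small remnants of lac regulatory elements, a lacI fragment and a pBR322 bom fragment are cloning-vector leftovers with no evident role in expression.

The payload is a single synthetic open reading frame driven by the human cytomegalovirus immediate-early enhancer and promoter and terminated by the bovine growth hormone polyadenylation signal. A T7 promoter sits just upstream of the coding region and could support in vitro transcription. The annotation software splits the Streptococcus pyogenes Cas9 sequence into adjoining "N-terminal" and "C-terminal" portions, but these are contiguous and together represent one Cas9 coding sequence. A short gap follows, presumably a linker, and then a roughly 2 kb segment matched to the Moloney murine leukemia virus Gag-Pol polyprotein. According to the catalogue entry, this segment is the M-MLV reverse transcriptase domain.

This Cas9–reverse transcriptase fusion is the architecture of a prime editor, in which the enzyme copies an edit encoded in an extended guide RNA into the targeted genomic site. The record does not specify the Cas9 catalytic status, reverse transcriptase mutations, nuclear localization signals or tags, and no guide RNA cassette is present, so guides must be supplied separately. The associated publication concerns deletion and replacement of long genomic sequences by prime editing.
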