Addgene plasmid #174851: PE-Cas9
Purpose: Express PE-Cas9 in mammalian cells
Depositing lab: Wen Xue. Depositing organization: University of Massachusetts, Worcester. Publication: Deletion and replacement of long genomic sequences using prime editing. Jiang T, Zhang XO, Weng Z, Xue W. Nat Biotechnol. 2021 Oct 14. pii: 10.1038/s41587-021-01026-y. doi: 10.1038/s41587-021-01026-y. PubMed 34650270.
Backbone
  Vector backbone: pcDNA3.1
  Backbone size w/o insert (bp): 3438
  Total vector size (bp): 9753
  Vector type: Mammalian Expression
Growth in bacteria
  Bacterial resistance: Ampicillin, 100 μg/mL
  Growth temperature: 37°C
  Growth strain: DH5alpha
  Copy number: High Copy
Gene/Insert
  Gene/Insert name: PE-Cas9
  Species: Synthetic; Cas9 is from S. pyogenes; M-MLV RT is from the Moloney murine leukemia virus
  Promoter: CMV
  Cloning method: Ligation Independent Cloning
  Sequencing primers: 5′ CGCAAATGGGCGGTAGGCGTG
Terms and licenses: Academic/Nonprofit Terms; Industry Terms: Not Available to Industry
How to cite: PE-Cas9 was a gift from Wen Xue (Addgene plasmid # 174851 ; http://n2t.net/addgene:174851 ; RRID:Addgene_174851)
